Addgene plasmid #60796: pIS1 IL6R
Purpose: Luciferase reporter to measure miR-155 mediated differential repression. Contains IL6R 3' UTR and wild-type miR-155 sites
Depositing lab: David Bartel. Depositing organization: Whitehead Institute for Biomedical Research. Publication: Global analyses of the effect of different cellular contexts on microRNA targeting. Nam JW, Rissland OS, Koppstein D, Abreu-Goodger C, Jan CH, Agarwal V, Yildirim MA, Rodriguez A, Bartel DP. Mol Cell. 2014 Mar 20;53(6):1031-43. doi: 10.1016/j.molcel.2014.02.013. Epub 2014 Mar 13. PubMed 24631284.
Backbone
  Vector backbone: pIS1
  Backbone manufacturer: Bartel lab (Addgene plasmid # 12179)
  Backbone size w/o insert (bp): 4085
  Vector type: Mammalian Expression, Luciferase
Growth in bacteria
  Bacterial resistance: Ampicillin, 100 μg/mL
  Growth temperature: 37°C
  Growth strain: DH5alpha
  Copy number: High Copy
Gene/Insert
  Gene/Insert name: IL6R 3'UTR and wild-type miR-155 binding site
  Species: H. sapiens (human)
  Entrez Gene: IL6R (a.k.a. CD126, HIES5, IL-1Ra, IL-6R, IL-6R-1, IL-6RA, IL6Q, IL6QTL, IL6RA, IL6RQ, gp80)
  Promoter: thymidine kinase (HSV-TK promoter)
  Cloning method: Restriction Enzyme; 5′ cloning site XbaI (not destroyed); 3′ cloning site NotI (not destroyed)
  Sequencing primers: 5′ chim-int-F (5'-TCTTACTGACATCCACTTTGCC-3') to confirm luciferase; 3′ EBV-rev
Terms and licenses: Academic/Nonprofit Terms; Industry Terms: Not Available to Industry
How to cite: pIS1 IL6R was a gift from David Bartel (Addgene plasmid # 60796 ; http://n2t.net/addgene:60796 ; RRID:Addgene_60796)
