[The description below was written by a language model from this plasmid's Addgene catalogue record and pLannotate feature annotations shown in this document.]
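Description:
pIS1 IL6R is a mammalian expression luciferase reporter built on the pIS1 backbone and designed to measure microRNA-mediated repression through a 3′ UTR. It is maintained in E. coli as a high-copy plasmid through a ColE1/pUC-type origin of replication and is selected with ampicillin via the β-lactamase (AmpR) gene and its native promoter. The depositor's full sequence is 4,585 nt, consistent with a roughly 0.5 kb insert in the 4,085 bp backbone.

The reporter unit is driven by the herpes simplex virus thymidine kinase promoter, a relatively modest constitutive promoter. It is followed by a chimeric β-globin/immunoglobulin intron that aids mRNA processing and expression, and by a T7 promoter that would allow in vitro transcription. These elements sit upstream of the Renilla luciferase coding sequence, which spans the numbering origin of the circular record. A fragment of the human IL6R 3′ UTR carrying wild-type miR-155 binding sites was cloned between XbaI and NotI sites, both retained. The feature table does not annotate this insert, but the unannotated interval between the end of Rluc and the SV40 polyadenylation signal is where it would be expected to lie. The SV40 poly(A) signal is annotated on the minus strand alongside a small residual large T antigen fragment.

Because the IL6R UTR becomes part of the Renilla transcript, miR-155 binding to its sites lowers luciferase output. The construct serves to quantify miR-155-mediated repression and how it differs across cellular contexts. Such assays typically compare the result with a site-mutant counterpart and normalise to a co-transfected control luciferase, though the record does not describe those partners.
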