Features (pLannotate 1.2.2; 9 found; start..end, strand, type, name):
   1464..1585    -  polyA_signal   SV40 poly(A) signal: SV40 polyadenylation signal
   1608..1676    -  CDS            large T antigen (fragment): large T antigen from SV40 (simian virus 40)
   1718..1822    +  promoter       AmpR promoter: bla
   1823..2683    +  CDS            AmpR: β-lactamase; bla; confers resistance to ampicillin, carbenicillin, and related antibiotics
   2854..3442    +  rep_origin     ori: high-copy-number ColE1/pMB1/pBR322/pUC origin of replication
   3517..4268    +  promoter       HSV TK promoter: herpes simplex virus thymidine kinase promoter
   4338..4470    +  intron         chimeric intron: chimera between introns from human β-globin and immunoglobulin heavy chain genes
   4515..4533    +  promoter       T7 promoter: promoter for bacteriophage T7 RNA polymerase
   4543..893     +  CDS            Rluc (across the origin): luciferase from the anthozoan coelenterate Renilla reniformis (sea pansy)
>Addgene plasmid #60796 | pIS1 IL6R | depositor full sequence | sequence record 97807 | pIS1 IL6R sequence 4585 bps
TAACTGGTCCGCAGTGGTGGGCCAGATGTAAACAAATGAATGTTCTTGATTCATTTATTAATTATTATGA
TTCAGAAAAACATGCAGAAAATGCTGTTATTTTTTTACATGGTAACGCGGCCTCTTCTTATTTATGGCGA
CATGTTGTGCCACATATTGAGCCAGTAGCGCGGTGTATTATACCAGACCTTATTGGTATGGGCAAATCAG
GCAAATCTGGTAATGGTTCTTATAGGTTACTTGATCATTACAAATATCTTACTGCATGGTTTGAACTTCT
TAATTTACCAAAGAAGATCATTTTTGTCGGCCATGATTGGGGTGCTTGTTTGGCATTTCATTATAGCTAT
GAGCATCAAGATAAGATCAAAGCAATAGTTCACGCTGAAAGTGTAGTAGATGTGATTGAATCATGGGATG
AATGGCCTGATATTGAAGAAGATATTGCGTTGATCAAATCTGAAGAAGGAGAAAAAATGGTTTTGGAGAA
TAACTTCTTCGTGGAAACCATGTTGCCATCAAAAATCATGAGAAAGTTAGAACCAGAAGAATTTGCAGCA
TATCTTGAACCATTCAAAGAGAAAGGTGAAGTTCGTCGTCCAACATTATCATGGCCTCGTGAAATCCCGT
TAGTAAAAGGTGGTAAACCTGACGTTGTACAAATTGTTAGGAATTATAATGCTTATCTACGTGCAAGTGA
TGATTTACCAAAAATGTTTATTGAATCGGACCCAGGATTCTTTTCCAATGCTATTGTTGAAGGTGCCAAG
AAGTTTCCTAATACTGAATTTGTCAAAGTAAAAGGTCTTCATTTTTCGCAAGAAGATGCACCTGATGAAA
TGGGAAAATATATCAAATCGTTCGTTGAGCGAGTTCTCAAAAATGAACAATAATTCTAGGAGCTCTATAC
CGGTCTCGATATCACTACTAGTGTTCTAGAGTGTCTCAATGCACGGGGCATTTCTACCTGTGTTTCTGCA
GCACCCCCACTGCCTTGAGTCCCCAGCAGTGCTGTTATTTGCCTAACACCTGTAGCCATCTGCCACGCAG
CCAGACGTGAAACGCTGAGACAGAGACCATTTAGGTTAAATACGACAGCTTATCCTGCTGGGTGGGGAAA
GTAAAAAATATGCTGGTTCAAGGCCTAAAGTAAAATGATCAATAATGTTTGTAGCATTAATGAAATATTT
TCAAGAAATGTGTCCAGGGGTAGCACTGGCTATGTTGACGAGGCCTTTGGTAACTCAGAGAGCTCTTGGC
CCTGATGGGGACTTGCCCTTACGCTTTCTTTATCAGGCTCTGAGTTCACACGGAGCCTCTGGCACTTCCC
TGCTGTCTTGGGAGAAAGGAAACTGGTTGCCGCGGCAGGTTGTGGAATCTGTTGCTGGAACCAGGCTGGA
AGCCCACCTGGTAGTGAACAGGGCCCAGTGGGGCAGGCTGGCGGCCGCTTCGAGCAGACATGATAAGATA
CATTGATGAGTTTGGACAAACCACAACTAGAATGCAGTGAAAAAAATGCTTTATTTGTGAAATTTGTGAT
GCTATTGCTTTATTTGTAACCATTATAAGCTGCAATAAACAAGTTAACAACAACAATTGCATTCATTTTA
TGTTTCAGGTTCAGGGGGAGGTGTGGGAGGTTTTTTAAAGCAAGTAAAACCTCTACAAATGTGGTAAAAT
CGATAAGGATCCAGGTGGCACTTTTCGGGGAAATGTGCGCGGAACCCCTATTTGTTTATTTTTCTAAATA
CATTCAAATATGTATCCGCTCATGAGACAATAACCCTGATAAATGCTTCAATAATATTGAAAAAGGAAGA
GTATGAGTATTCAACATTTCCGTGTCGCCCTTATTCCCTTTTTTGCGGCATTTTGCCTTCCTGTTTTTGC
TCACCCAGAAACGCTGGTGAAAGTAAAAGATGCTGAAGATCAGTTGGGTGCACGAGTGGGTTACATCGAA
CTGGATCTCAACAGCGGTAAGATCCTTGAGAGTTTTCGCCCCGAAGAACGTTTTCCAATGATGAGCACTT
TTAAAGTTCTGCTATGTGGCGCGGTATTATCCCGTATTGACGCCGGGCAAGAGCAACTCGGTCGCCGCAT
ACACTATTCTCAGAATGACTTGGTTGAGTACTCACCAGTCACAGAAAAGCATCTTACGGATGGCATGACA
GTAAGAGAATTATGCAGTGCTGCCATAACCATGAGTGATAACACTGCGGCCAACTTACTTCTGACAACGA
TCGGAGGACCGAAGGAGCTAACCGCTTTTTTGCACAACATGGGGGATCATGTAACTCGCCTTGATCGTTG
GGAACCGGAGCTGAATGAAGCCATACCAAACGACGAGCGTGACACCACGATGCCTGTAGCAATGGCAACA
ACGTTGCGCAAACTATTAACTGGCGAACTACTTACTCTAGCTTCCCGGCAACAATTAATAGACTGGATGG
AGGCGGATAAAGTTGCAGGACCACTTCTGCGCTCGGCCCTTCCGGCTGGCTGGTTTATTGCTGATAAATC
TGGAGCCGGTGAGCGTGGGTCTCGCGGTATCATTGCAGCACTGGGGCCAGATGGTAAGCCCTCCCGTATC
GTAGTTATCTACACGACGGGGAGTCAGGCAACTATGGATGAACGAAATAGACAGATCGCTGAGATAGGTG
CCTCACTGATTAAGCATTGGTAACTGTCAGACCAAGTTTACTCATATATACTTTAGATTGATTTAAAACT
TCATTTTTAATTTAAAAGGATCTAGGTGAAGATCCTTTTTGATAATCTCATGACCAAAATCCCTTAACGT
GAGTTTTCGTTCCACTGAGCGTCAGACCCCGTAGAAAAGATCAAAGGATCTTCTTGAGATCCTTTTTTTC
TGCGCGTAATCTGCTGCTTGCAAACAAAAAAACCACCGCTACCAGCGGTGGTTTGTTTGCCGGATCAAGA
GCTACCAACTCTTTTTCCGAAGGTAACTGGCTTCAGCAGAGCGCAGATACCAAATACTGTTCTTCTAGTG
TAGCCGTAGTTAGGCCACCACTTCAAGAACTCTGTAGCACCGCCTACATACCTCGCTCTGCTAATCCTGT
TACCAGTGGCTGCTGCCAGTGGCGATAAGTCGTGTCTTACCGGGTTGGACTCAAGACGATAGTTACCGGA
TAAGGCGCAGCGGTCGGGCTGAACGGGGGGTTCGTGCACACAGCCCAGCTTGGAGCGAACGACCTACACC
GAACTGAGATACCTACAGCGTGAGCTATGAGAAAGCGCCACGCTTCCCGAAGGGAGAAAGGCGGACAGGT
ATCCGGTAAGCGGCAGGGTCGGAACAGGAGAGCGCACGAGGGAGCTTCCAGGGGGAAACGCCTGGTATCT
TTATAGTCCTGTCGGGTTTCGCCACCTCTGACTTGAGCGTCGATTTTTGTGATGCTCGTCAGGGGGGCGG
AGCCTATGGAAAAACGCCAGCAACGCGGCCTTTTTACGGTTCCTGGCCTTTTGCTGGCCTTTTGCTCACA
TGGCTCGACAGATCTAAATGAGTCTTCGGACCTCGCGGGGGCCGCTTAAGCGGTGGTTAGGGTTTGTCTG
ACGCGGGGGGAGGGGGAAGGAACGAAACACTCTCATTCGGAGGCGGCTCGGGGTTTGGTCTTGGTGGCCA
CGGGCACGCAGAAGAGCGCCGCGATCCTCTTAAGCACCCCCCCGCCCTCCGTGGAGGCGGGGGTTTGGTC
GGCGGGTGGTAACTGGCGGGCCGCTGACTCGGGCGGGTCGCGCGCCCCAGAGTGTGACCTTTTCGGTCTG
CTCGCAGACCCCCGGGCGGCGCCGCCGCGGCGGCGACGGGCTCGCTGGGTCCTAGGCTCCATGGGGACCG
TATACGTGGACAGGCTCTGGAGCATCCGCACGACTGCGGTGATATTACCGGAGACCTTCTGCGGGACGAG
CCGGGTCACGCGGCTGACGCGGAGCGTCCGTTGGGCGACAAACACCAGGACGGGGCACAGGTACACTATC
TTGTCACCCGGAGGCGCGAGGGACTGCAGGAGCTTCAGGGAGTGGCGCAGCTGCTTCATCCCCGTGGCCC
GTTGCTCGCGTTTGCTGGCGGTGTCCCCGGAAGAAATATATTTGCATGTCTTTAGTTCTATGATGACACA
AACCCCGCCCAGCGTCTTGTCATTGGCGAATTCGAACACGCAGATGCAGTCGGGGCGGCGCGGTCCCAGG
TCCACTTCGCATATTAAGGTGACGCGTGTGGCCTCGAACACCGAGCGACCCTGCAGCGACCCGCTTAAAA
GCTTGATTCTTCTGACACAACAGTCTCGAACTTAAGCTGCAGAAGTTGGTCGTGAGGCACTGGGCAGGTA
AGTATCAAGGTTACAAGACAGGTTTAAGGAGACCAATAGAAACTGGGCTTGTCGAGACAGAGAAGACTCT
TGCGTTTCTGATAGGCACCTATTGGTCTTACTGACATCCACTTTGCCTTTCTCTCCACAGGTGTCCACTC
CCAGTTCAATTACAGCTCTTAAGGCTAGAGTACTTAATACGACTCACTATAGGCTAGCCACCATGACTTC
GAAAGTTTATGATCCAGAACAAAGGAAACGGATGA
