>Addgene plasmid #60796 | pIS1 IL6R | addgene partial sequence | sequence record 98359 | Rluc-F 5'-ccaggattcttttccaatgc-3'
AAGTAAAAGGTCTTCATTTTTCGCAAGAAGATGCACCTGATGAAATGGGAAAATATATCAAATCGTTCGT
TGAGCGAGTTCTCAAAAATGAACAATAATTCTAGGAGCTCTATACCGGTCTCGATATCACTACTAGTGTT
CTAGAGTGTCTCAATGCACGGGGCATTTCTACCTGTGTTTCTGCAGCACCCCCACTGCCTTGAGTCCCCA
GCAGTGCTGTTATTTGCCTAACACCTGTAGCCATCTGCCACGCAGCCAGACGTGAAACGCTGAGACAGAG
ACCATTTAGGTTAAATACGACAGCTTATCCTGCTGGGTGGGGAAAGTAAAAAATATGCTGGTTCAAGGCC
TAAAGTAAAATGATCAATAATGTTTGTAGCATTAATGAAATATTTTCAAGAAATGTGTCCAGGGGTAGCA
CTGGCTATGTTGACGAGGCCTTTGGTAACTCAGAGAGCTCTTGGCCCTGATGGGGACTTGCCCTTACGCT
TTCTTTATCAGGCTCTGAGTTCACACGGAGCCTCTGGCACTTCCCTGCTGTCTTGGGAGAAAGGAAACTG
GTTGCCGCGGCAGGTTGTGGAATCTGTTGCTGGAACCAGGCTGGAAGCCCACCTGGTAGTGAACAGGGCC
CAGTGGGGCAGGCTGGCGGCCGCTTCGAGCAGACATGATAAGATACATTGATGAGTTTGGACAAACCACA
ACTAGAATGCAGTGAAAAAAATGCTTTATTTGTGAAATTTGTGATGCTATTGCTTTATTTGTAACCATTA
TAAGCTGCAATAAACAAGTTAACAACAACAATTGCATTCATT
