>Addgene plasmid #60796 | pIS1 IL6R | addgene partial sequence | sequence record 98412 | EBV-rev 5'-GTGGTTTGTCCAAACTCATC-3'
AGCTTGGCGTAATCATGGTCATAGCTGTTTCCTGTGTGAAATTGTTATCCGCTCACAATTCCACACAACA
TACGAGCCGGAAGCATAAAGTGTAAAGCCTGGGGTGCCTAATGAGTGAGCTAACTCACATTAATTGCGTT
GCGCTCACTGCCCGCTTTCCAGTCGGGAAACCTGTCGTGCCAGCTGCATTAATGAATCGGCCAACGCGCG
GGGAGAGGCGGTTTGCGTATTGGGCGCTCTTCCGCTTCCTCGCTCACTGACTCGCTGCGCTCGGTCGTTC
GGCTGCGGCGAGCGGTATCAGCTCACTCAAAGGCGGTAATACGGTTATCCACAGAATCAGGGGATAACGC
AGGAAAGAACATGTGAGCAAAAGGCCAGCAAAAGGCCAGGAACCGTAAAAAGGCCGCGTTGCTGGCGTTT
TTCCATAGGCTCCGCCCCCCTGACGAGCATCACAAAAATCGACGCTCAAGTCAGAGGTGGCGAAACCCGA
CAGGACTATAAAGATACCAGGCGTTTCCCCCTGGAAGCTCCCTCGTGCGCTCTCCTGTTCCGACCCTGCC
GCTTACCGGATACCTGTCCGCCTTTCTCCCTTCGGGAAGCGTGGCGCTTTCTCATAGCTCACGCTGTAGG
TATCTCAGTTCGGTGTAGGTCGTTCGCTCCAAGCTGGGCTGTGTGCACGAACC
