>Addgene plasmid #60796 | pIS1 IL6R | addgene partial sequence | sequence record 99378 | EBV-rev 5'-GTGGTTTGTCCAAACTCATC-3'
AGCGGCCGCCAGCCTGCCCCACTGGGCCCTGTTCACTACCAGGTGGGCTTCCAGCCTGGTTCCAGCAACA
GATTCCACAACCTGCCGCGGCAACCAGTTTCCTTTCTCCCAAGACAGCAGGGAAGTGCCAGAGGCTCCGT
GTGAACTCAGAGCCTGATAAAGAAAGCGTAAGGGCAAGTCCCCATCAGGGCCAAGAGCTCTCTGAGTTAC
CAAAGGCCTCGTCAACATAGCCAGTGCTACCCCTGGACACATTTCTTGAAAATATTTCATTAATGCTACA
AACATTATTGATCATTTTACTTTAGGCCTTGAACCAGCATATTTTTTACTTTCCCCACCCAGCAGGATAA
GCTGTCGTATTTAACCTAAATGGTCTCTGTCTCAGCGTTTCACGTCTGGCTGCGTGGCAGATGGCTACAG
GTGTTAGGCAAATAACAGCACTGCTGGGGACTCAAGGCAGTGGGGGTGCTGCAGAAACACAGGTAGAAAT
GCCCCGTGCATTGAGACACTCTAGAACACTAGTAGTGATATCGAGACCGGTATAGAGCTCCTAGAATTAT
TGTTCATTTTTGAGAACTCGCTCAACGAACGATTTGATATATTTTCCCATTTCATCAGGTGCATCTTCTT
GCGAAAAATGAAGACCTTTTACTTTGACAAATTCAGTATTAGGAAACTTCTTGGCACCTTCAACAATAGC
ATTGGAAAAGAATCCTGGGTCCGATTCAATAAACATTTTTGGTAAATCATCACTTGCACGTAGATAAGCA
TTATAATTCCTAACAATTTGTACAACGTCAGGTTTACCACCTTTTACTAACGG
